>Addgene plasmid #74278 | pNCS-CyOFP | depositor full sequence | sequence record 139800 | Full sequence
GATCTCGATCCCGCGAAATTAATACGACTCACTATAGGGAGACCACAACGGTTTCCCTCTAGAATCACCG
AGTTTATTCTTGACACCTGATGCGATGAATGATATAATAGGAAAGTACTGTTTTGTTTAACTTTAAGAAG
GGGATATACATATGCGGGGTTCTCATCATCATCATCATCATGGTATGGCTAGCATGACTGGTGGACAGCA
AATGGGTCGGGATCTGTACGACGATGACGATAAGGATCCGATGGTGAGCAAGGGCGAGGAGCTGATCAAG
GAGAACATGAGAAGCAAGCTGTACCTGGAAGGCAGCGTGAACGGCCACCAGTTCAAGTGCACCCACGAAG
GGGAGGGCAAGCCCTACGAGGGCAAGCAGACCAACAGGATCAAGGTGGTGGAGGGAGGCCCCCTGCCGTT
CGCATTCGACATCCTGGCCACCCACTTTATGTACGGGAGCAAGGTGTTCATCAAGTACCCCGCCGACCTC
CCCGATTATTTTAAGCAGTCCTTCCCTGAGGGCTTCACATGGGAGAGAGTCATGGTGTTCGAAGACGGGG
GCGTGCTGACCGCCACCCAGGACACCAGCCTCCAGGACGGCGAGCTCATCTACAACGTCAAGGTCAGAGG
GGTGAACTTCCCAGCCAACGGCCCCGTGATGCAGAAGAAAACACTGGGCTGGGAGCCCAGCACCGAGACC
ATGTACCCCGCTGACGGCGGCCTGGAAGGCAGATGCGACAAGGCCCTGAAGCTCGTGGGCGGGGGCCACC
TGCACGTCAACTTCAAGACCACATACAAGTCCAAGAAACCCGTGAAGATGCCCGGCGTCCACTACGTGGA
CCGCAGACTGGAAAGAATCAAGGAGGCCGACAACGAGACCTACGTCGAGCAGTACGAGCACGCTGTGGCC
AGATACTCCAACCTGGGCGGAGGCATGGACGAGCTGTACAAGTAATGAATTCGAAGCTTGATCCGGCTGC
TAACAAAGCCCGAAAGGAAGCTGAGTTGGCTGCTGCCACCGCTGAGCAATAACTAGCATAACCCCTTGGG
GCCTCTAAACGGGTCTTGAGGGGTTTTTTGCTGAAAGGAGGAACTATATCCGGATCTGGCGTAATAGCGA
AGAGGCCCGCACCGATCGCCCTTCCCAACAGTTGCGCAGCCTGAATGGCGAATGGG
[124 nt withheld, positions 1177-1300]
C
[91 nt withheld, positions 1302-1392]
A
[49 nt withheld, positions 1394-1442]
CCTTTGACGTTGGAGTCCACGTTCTTT
[37 nt withheld, positions 1470-1506]
ACCCTATCTCGGTCTATTCTTTTGATTTATAAGGGATTTTGCCGATTTCGGCCTATTGGTTAAAAAATGA
GCTGATTTAACAAAAATTTAACGCGAATTTTAACAAAATATTAACGCTTACAATTTAGGTGGCACTTTTC
GGGGAAATGTGCGCGGAACCCCTATTTGTTTATTTTTCTAAATACATTCAAATATGTATCCGCTCATGAG
ACAATAACCCTGATAAATGCTTCAATAATATTGAAAAAGGAAGAGTATGAGTATTCAACATTTCCGTGTC
GCCCTTATTCCCTTTTTTGCGGCATTTTGCCTTCCTGTTTTTGCTCACCCAGAAACGCTGGTGAAAGTAA
AAGATGCTGAAGATCAGTTGGGTGCACGAGTGGGTTACATCGAACTGGATCTCAACAGCGGTAAGATCCT
TGAGAGTTTTCGCCCCGAAGAACGTTTTCCAATGATGAGCACTTTTAAAGTTCTGCTATGTGGCGCGGTA
TTATCCCGTATTGACGCCGGGCAAGAGCAACTCGGTCGCCGCATACACTATTCTCAGAATGACTTGGTTG
AGTACTCACCAGTCACAGAAAAGCATCTTACGGATGGCATGACAGTAAGAGAATTATGCAGTGCTGCCAT
AACCATGAGTGATAACACTGCGGCCAACTTACTTCTGACAACGATCGGAGGACCGAAGGAGCTAACCGCT
TTTTTGCACAACATGGGGGATCATGTAACTCGCCTTGATCGTTGGGAACCGGAGCTGAATGAAGCCATAC
CAAACGACGAGCGTGACACCACGATGCCTGTAGCAATGGCAACAACGTTGCGCAAACTATTAACTGGCGA
ACTACTTACTCTAGCTTCCCGGCAACAATTAATAGACTGGATGGAGGCGGATAAAGTTGCAGGACCACTT
CTGCGCTCGGCCCTTCCGGCTGGCTGGTTTATTGCTGATAAATCTGGAGCCGGTGAGCGTGGGTCTCGCG
GTATCATTGCAGCACTGGGGCCAGATGGTAAGCCCTCCCGTATCGTAGTTATCTACACGACGGGGAGTCA
GGCAACTATGGATGAACGAAATAGACAGATCGCTGAGATAGGTGCCTCACTGATTAAGCATTGGTAACTG
TCAGACCAAGTTTACTCATATATACTTTAGATTGATTTAAAACTTCATTTTTAATTTAAAAGGATCTAGG
TGAAGATCCTTTTTGATAATCTCATGACCAAAATCCCTTAACGTGAGTTTTCGTTCCACTGAGCGTCAGA
CCCCGTAGAAAAGATCAAAGGATCTTCTTGAGATCCTTTTTTTCTGCGCGTAATCTGCTGCTTGCAAACA
AAAAAACCACCGCTACCAGCGGTGGTTTGTTTGCCGGATCAAGAGCTACCAACTCTTTTTCCGAAGGTAA
CTGGCTTCAGCAGAGCGCAGATACCAAATACTGTTCTTCTAGTGTAGCCGTAGTTAGGCCACCACTTCAA
GAACTCTGTAGCACCGCCTACATACCTCGCTCTGCTAATCCTGTTACCAGTGGCTGCTGCCAGTGGCGAT
AAGTCGTGTCTTACCGGGTTGGACTCAAGACGATAGTTACCGGATAAGGCGCAGCGGTCGGGCTGAACGG
GGGGTTCGTGCACACAGCCCAGCTTGGAGCGAACGACCTACACCGAACTGAGATACCTACAGCGTGAGCT
ATGAGAAAGCGCCACGCTTCCCGAAGGGAGAAAGGCGGACAGGTATCCGGTAAGCGGCAGGGTCGGAACA
GGAGAGCGCACGAGGGAGCTTCCAGGGGGAAACGCCTGGTATCTTTATAGTCCTGTCGGGTTTCGCCACC
TCTGACTTGAGCGTCGATTTTTGTGATGCTCGTCAGGGGGGCGGAGCCTATGGAAAAACGCCAGCAACGC
GGCCTTTTTACGGTTCCTGGCCTTTTGCTGGCCTTTTGCTCACATGTTCTTTCCTGCGTTATCCCCTGAT
TCTGTGGATAACCGTATTACCGCCTTTGAGTGAGCTGATACCGCTCGCCGCAGCCGAACGACCGAGCGCA
GCGAGTCAGTGAGCGAGGAAGCGGAAGAGCGCCCAATACGCAAACCGCCTCTCCCCGCGCGTTGGCCGAT
TCATTAATGCAG
Features (pLannotate 1.2.2; 14 found; start..end, strand, type, name):
     20..38      +  promoter       T7 promoter: promoter for bacteriophage T7 RNA polymerase
    122..141     +  RBS            RBS (fragment): efficient ribosome binding site from bacteriophage T7 gene 10 (Olins and Rangwala, 1989)
    164..184     +  CDS            capTEV™ (fragment): composite tag for in vivo biotinylation, TEV protease cleavage, and 6xHis tagging
    185..217     +  CDS            T7 tag (gene 10 leader): leader peptide from bacteriophage T7 gene 10 promotes efficient translation in E. coli
    221..244     +  CDS            Xpress™ tag: Xpress™ epitope tag, including an enterokinase recognition and cleavage site
    251..952     +  CDS            CyOFP1: CyOFP1 is a basic (constitutively fluorescent) long stokes shift fluorescent protein published in 2016, derived from Entacmaea quadricolor. It is reported to be a very rapidly-maturing monomer with moderate acid sensitivity.
    976..1025    +  CDS            SET1 (fragment): solubility-enhancement tag derived from T7 phage gene 10B
   1033..1080    +  terminator     T7 terminator: transcription terminator for bacteriophage T7 RNA polymerase
   1106..1172    +  CDS            lacZα (fragment): LacZα fragment of β-galactosidase; lacZ fragment
   1177..1605    +  rep_origin     f1 ori (sequence partly withheld): f1 bacteriophage origin of replication; arrow indicates direction of (+) strand synthesis
   1658..1762    +  promoter       AmpR promoter: bla
   1763..2623    +  CDS            AmpR: β-lactamase; bla; confers resistance to ampicillin, carbenicillin, and related antibiotics
   2794..3382    +  rep_origin     ori: high-copy-number ColE1/pMB1/pBR322/pUC origin of replication
   3565..3618    +  CDS            lacI (fragment): lac repressor; lacI; The lac repressor binds to the lac operator to inhibit transcription in E. coli. This inhibition can be relieved by adding lactose or isopropyl-β-D-thiogalactopyranoside (IPTG).
