[The description below was written by a language model from this plasmid's Addgene catalogue record and pLannotate feature annotations shown in this document.]
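Description:
pNCS-CyOFP is a small (about 3.6 kb) bacterial expression plasmid built on the pNCS backbone and intended for constitutive production of the fluorescent protein CyOFP in E. coli. It is maintained at high copy through a ColE1/pUC-type origin of replication and selected with ampicillin via the β-lactamase (AmpR) gene driven by its own promoter. An f1 phage origin is also present, which in principle allows single-stranded DNA production. Short annotated fragments of lacZα and lacI appear to be backbone remnants rather than functional genes. No intact lac repressor or lac operator is annotated, which is consistent with the stated uninduced, constitutive expression.

The 702 bp insert, cloned between retained BamHI and EcoRI sites, encodes CyOFP1, a cyan-excitable orange fluorescent protein with a long Stokes shift. It is derived from an Entacmaea quadricolor protein and is described as a rapidly maturing monomer with moderate acid sensitivity. The record lists T7 as the promoter, and the feature table shows a T7 promoter followed by the phage T7 gene 10 ribosome binding site. The backbone supplies an N-terminal leader containing a 6xHis tag, the T7 gene 10 leader peptide and an Xpress epitope with an enterokinase cleavage site. Transcription ends at a T7 terminator downstream of the coding sequence. A fragment annotated as the SET1 solubility tag lies between the insert and the terminator, and it is probably residual T7 gene 10 sequence rather than part of the fusion. This arrangement yields His-tagged CyOFP suitable for affinity purification and in vitro characterisation, colony-level fluorescence screening, or use as a template for subcloning the fluorescent protein into other vectors.
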