Addgene plasmid #74278: pNCS-CyOFP
Purpose: Constitutive expression of CyOFP in bacteria
Depositing lab: Michael Lin. Depositing organization: Stanford University. Publication: A bright cyan-excitable orange fluorescent protein facilitates dual-emission microscopy and enhances bioluminescence imaging in vivo. Chu J, Oh Y, Sens A, Ataie N, Dana H, Macklin JJ, Laviv T, Welf ES, Dean KM, Zhang F, Kim BB, Tang CT, Hu M, Baird MA, Davidson MW, Kay MA, Fiolka R, Yasuda R, Kim DS, Ng HL, Lin MZ. Nat Biotechnol. 2016 May 30. doi: 10.1038/nbt.3550. PubMed 27240196.
Backbone
  Vector backbone: pNCS
  Backbone size w/o insert (bp): 2916
  Total vector size (bp): 3618
  Vector type: Bacterial Expression
  Selectable markers: none
Growth in bacteria
  Bacterial resistance: Ampicillin, 100 μg/mL
  Growth temperature: 37°C
  Growth strain: DH5alpha
  Copy number: High Copy
Gene/Insert
  Gene/Insert name: CyOFP
  Insert size (bp): 702
  Promoter: T7
  Tag / fusion protein: 6xHis (N terminal on backbone)
  Cloning method: Restriction Enzyme; 5′ cloning site BamHI (not destroyed); 3′ cloning site EcoRI (not destroyed)
  Sequencing primers: 5′ T7 Xpress Fwd; 3′ T7 term
Terms and licenses: Academic/Nonprofit Terms; Industry Terms: Not Available to Industry
How to cite: pNCS-CyOFP was a gift from Michael Lin (Addgene plasmid # 74278 ; http://n2t.net/addgene:74278 ; RRID:Addgene_74278)
