>Addgene plasmid #74278 | pNCS-CyOFP | addgene partial sequence | sequence record 161625 | T7 5'-TAATACGACTCACTATAGGG-3'
TTCTTGACACCTGATGCGATGAATGATATAATAGGAAAGTACTGTTTTGTTTAACTTTAAGAAGGAGATA
TACATATGCGGGGTTCTCATCATCATCATCATCATGGTATGGCTAGCATGACTGGTGGACAGCAAATGGG
TCGGGATCTGTACGACGATGACGATAAGGATCCGATGGTGAGCAAGGGCGAGGAGCTGATCAAGGAGAAC
ATGAGAAGCAAGCTGTACCTGGAAGGCAGCGTGAACGGCCACCAGTTCAAGTGCACCCACGAAGGGGAGG
GCAAGCCCTACGAGGGCAAGCAGACCAACAGGATCAAGGTGGTGGAGGGAGGCCCCCTGCCGTTCGCATT
CGACATCCTGGCCACCCACTTTATGTACGGGAGCAAGGTGTTCATCAAGTACCCCGCCGACCTCCCCGAT
TATTTTAAGCAGTCCTTCCCTGAGGGCTTCACATGGGAGAGAGTCATGGTGTTCGAAGACGGGGGCGTGC
TGACCGCCACCCAGGACACCAGCCTCCAGGACGGCGAGCTCATCTACAACGTCAAGGTCAGAGGGGTGAA
CTTCCCAGCCAACGGCCCCGTGATGCAGAAGAAAACACTGGGCTGGGAGCCCAGCACCGAGACCATGTAC
CCCGCTGACGGCGGCCTGGAAGGCAGATGCGACAAGGCCCTGAAGCTCGTGGGCGGGGGCCACCTGCACG
TCAACTTCAAGACCACATACAAGTCCAAGAAACCCGTGAAGATGCCCGGCGTCCACTACGTGGACCGCAG
ACTGGAAAGAATCAAGGAGGCCGACAACGAGACCTACGTCGAGCAGTACGAGCACGCTGTGGCCAGATAC
TCCAACCTGGGCGGAGGCATGGACGAGCTGTACAAGTAATGAATTCGAAGCTTGATCC
