>Addgene plasmid #74278 | pNCS-CyOFP | addgene partial sequence | sequence record 161626 | T7term 5'-GCTAGTTATTGCTCAGCGG-3'
ATCAAGCTTCGAATTCATTACTTGTACAGCTCGTCCATGCCTCCGCCCAGGTTGGAGTATCTGGCCACAG
CGTGCTCGTACTGCTCGACGTAGGTCTCGTTGTCGGCCTCCTTGATTCTTTCCAGTCTGCGGTCCACGTA
GTGGACGCCGGGCATCTTCACGGGTTTCTTGGACTTGTATGTGGTCTTGAAGTTGACGTGCAGGTGGCCC
CCGCCCACGAGCTTCAGGGCCTTGTCGCATCTGCCTTCCAGGCCGCCGTCAGCGGGGTACATGGTCTCGG
TGCTGGGCTCCCAGCCCAGTGTTTTCTTCTGCATCACGGGGCCGTTGGCTGGGAAGTTCACCCCTCTGAC
CTTGACGTTGTAGATGAGCTCGCCGTCCTGGAGGCTGGTGTCCTGGGTGGCGGTCAGCACGCCCCCGTCT
TCGAACACCATGACTCTCTCCCATGTGAAGCCCTCAGGGAAGGACTGCTTAAAATAATCGGGGAGGTCGG
CGGGGTACTTGATGAACACCTTGCTCCCGTACATAAAGTGGGTGGCCAGGATGTCGAATGCGAACGGCAG
GGGGCCTCCCTCCACCACCTTGATCCTGTTGGTCTGCTTGCCCTCGTAGGGCTTGCCCTCCCCTTCGTGG
GTGCACTTGAACTGGTGGCCGTTCACGCTGCCTTCCAGGTACAGCTTGCTTCTCATGTTCTCCTTGATCA
GCTCCTCGCCCTTGCTCACCATCGGATCCTTATCGTCATCGTCGTACAGATCCCGACCCATTTGCTGTCC
ACCAGTCATGCTAGCCATACCATGATGATGATGATGATGAGAACCCCGCATATGTATATCTCCTTCTTAA
AGTTAAACAAAACAGTACTTTCCTATTATATCATTCATCGCATCAGGTGTCAAGAATAAACTCGGTGATT
CTAG
